>Addgene plasmid #12601 | pcDNA3-EGFP-Cdc42(T17N) | addgene full sequence | sequence record 227748 | Addgene NGS Result
GACATTGATTATTGACTAGTTATTAATAGTAATCAATTACGGGGTCATTAGTTCATAGCCCATATATGGA
GTTCCGCGTTACATAACTTACGGTAAATGGCCCGCCTGGCTGACCGCCCAACGACCCCCGCCCATTGACG
TCAATAATGACGTATGTTCCCATAGTAACGCCAATAGGGACTTTCCATTGACGTCAATGGGTGGAGTATT
TACGGTAAACTGCCCACTTGGCAGTACATCAAGTGTATCATATGCCAAGTACGCCCCCTATTGACGTCAA
TGACGGTAAATGGCCCGCCTGGCATTATGCCCAGTACATGACCTTATGGGACTTTCCTACTTGGCAGTAC
ATCTACGTATTAGTCATCGCTATTACCATGGTGATGCGGTTTTGGCAGTACATCAATGGGCGTGGATAGC
GGTTTGACTCACGGGGATTTCCAAGTCTCCACCCCATTGACGTCAATGGGAGTTTGTTTTGGCACCAAAA
TCAACGGGACTTTCCAAAATGTCGTAACAACTCCGCCCCATTGACGCAAATGGGCGGTAGGCGTGTACGG
TGGGAGGTCTATATAAGCAGAGCTCTCTGGCTAACTAGAGAACCCACTGCTTACTGGCTTATCGAAATTA
ATACGACTCACTATAGGGAGACCCAAGCTTGCCACCATGGTGAGCAAGGGCGAGGAGCTGTTCACCGGGG
TGGTGCCCATCCTGGTCGAGCTGGACGGCGACGTAAACGGCCACAAGTTCAGCGTGTCCGGCGAGGGCGA
GGGCGATGCCACCTACGGCAAGCTGACCCTGAAGTTCATCTGCACCACCGGCAAGCTGCCCGTGCCCTGG
CCCACCCTCGTGACCACCCTGACCTACGGCGTGCAGTGCTTCAGCCGCTACCCCGACCACATGAAGCAGC
ACGACTTCTTCAAGTCCGCCATGCCCGAAGGCTACGTCCAGGAGCGCACCATCTTCTTCAAGGACGACGG
CAACTACAAGACCCGCGCCGAGGTGAAGTTCGAGGGCGACACCCTGGTGAACCGCATCGAGCTGAAGGGC
ATCGACTTCAAGGAGGACGGCAACATCCTGGGGCACAAGCTGGAGTACAACTACAACAGCCACAACGTCT
ATATCATGGCCGACAAGCAGAAGAACGGCATCAAGGTGAACTTCAAGATCCGCCACAACATCGAGGACGG
CAGCGTGCAGCTCGCCGACCACTACCAGCAGAACACCCCCATCGGCGACGGCCCCGTGCTGCTGCCCGAC
AACCACTACCTGAGCACCCAGTCCGCCCTGAGCAAAGACCCCAACGAGAAGCGCGATCACATGGTCCTGC
TGGAGTTCGTGACCGCCGCCGGGATCACTCTCGGCATGGACGAGCTGTACAAGGAATTCATGCAGACAAT
TAAGTGTGTTGTTGTGGGCGATGGTGCTGTTGGTAAAAATTGTCTCCTGATATCCTACACAACAAACAAA
TTTCCATCGGAATATGTACCGACTGTTTTTGACAACTATGCAGTCACAGTTATGATTGGTGGAGAGCCAT
ATACTCTTGGACTTTTTGATACTGCAGGGCAAGAGGATTATGACAGATTACGACCGCTGAGTTATCCACA
AACAGATGTATTTCTAGTCTGTTTTTCAGTGGTCTCTCCATCTTCATTTGAAAACGTGAAAGAAAAGTGG
GTGCCTGAGATAACTCACCACTGTCCAAAGACTCCTTTCTTGCTTGTTGGGACTCAAATTGATCTCAGAG
ATGACCCCTCTACTATTGAGAAACTTGCCAAGAACAAACAGAAGCCTATCACTCCAGAGACTGCTGAAAA
GCTGGCCCGTGACCTGAAGGCTGTCAAGTATGTGGAGTGTTCTGCACTTACACAGAAAGGCCTAAAGAAT
GTATTTGACGAAGCAATATTGGCTGCCCTGGAGCCTCCAGAACCGAAGAAGAGCCGCAGGTGTGTGCTGC
TATGACTCGAGCATGCATCTAGAGGGCCCTATTCTATAGTGTCACCTAAATGCTAGAGCTCGCTGATCAG
CCTCGACTGTGCCTTCTAGTTGCCAGCCATCTGTTGTTTGCCCCTCCCCCGTGCCTTCCTTGACCCTGGA
AGGTGCCACTCCCACTGTCCTTTCCTAATAAAATGAGGAAATTGCATCGCATTGTCTGAGTAGGTGTCAT
TCTATTCTGGGGGGTGGGGTGGGGCAGGACAGCAAGGGGGAGGATTGGGAAGACAATAGCAGGCATGCTG
GGGATGCGGTGGGCTCTATGGCTTCTGAGGCGGAAAGAACCAGCTGGGGCTCTAGGGGGTATCCCC
[124 nt withheld, positions 2307-2430]
C
[91 nt withheld, positions 2432-2522]
A
[49 nt withheld, positions 2524-2572]
CCTTTGACGTTGGAGTCCACGTTCTTT
[37 nt withheld, positions 2600-2636]
ACCCTATCTCGGTCTATTCTTTTGATTTATAAGGGATTTTGCCGATTTCGGCCTATTGGTTAAAAAATGA
GCTGATTTAACAAAAATTTAACGCGAATTAATTCTGTGGAATGTGTGTCAGTTAGGGTGTGGAAAGTCCC
CAGGCTCCCCAGCAGGCAGAAGTATGCAAAGCATGCATCTCAATTAGTCAGCAACCAGGTGTGGAAAGTC
CCCAGGCTCCCCAGCAGGCAGAAGTATGCAAAGCATGCATCTCAATTAGTCAGCAACCATAGTCCCGCCC
CTAACTCCGCCCATCCCGCCCCTAACTCCGCCCAGTTCCGCCCATTCTCCGCCCCATGGCTGACTAATTT
TTTTTATTTATGCAGAGGCCGAGGCCGCCTCTGCCTCTGAGCTATTCCAGAAGTAGTGAGGAGGCTTTTT
TGGAGGCCTAGGCTTTTGCAAAAAGCTCCCGGGAGCTTGTATATCCATTTTCGGATCTGATCAAGAGACA
GGATGAGGATCGTTTCGCATGATTGAACAAGATGGATTGCACGCAGGTTCTCCGGCCGCTTGGGTGGAGA
GGCTATTCGGCTATGACTGGGCACAACAGACAATCGGCTGCTCTGATGCCGCCGTGTTCCGGCTGTCAGC
GCAGGGGCGCCCGGTTCTTTTTGTCAAGACCGACCTGTCCGGTGCCCTGAATGAACTGCAGGACGAGGCA
GCGCGGCTATCGTGGCTGGCCACGACGGGCGTTCCTTGCGCAGCTGTGCTCGACGTTGTCACTGAAGCGG
GAAGGGACTGGCTGCTATTGGGCGAAGTGCCGGGGCAGGATCTCCTGTCATCTCACCTTGCTCCTGCCGA
GAAAGTATCCATCATGGCTGATGCAATGCGGCGGCTGCATACGCTTGATCCGGCTACCTGCCCATTCGAC
CACCAAGCGAAACATCGCATCGAGCGAGCACGTACTCGGATGGAAGCCGGTCTTGTCGATCAGGATGATC
TGGACGAAGAGCATCAGGGGCTCGCGCCAGCCGAACTGTTCGCCAGGCTCAAGGCGCGCATGCCCGACGG
CGAGGATCTCGTCGTGACCCATGGCGATGCCTGCTTGCCGAATATCATGGTGGAAAATGGCCGCTTTTCT
GGATTCATCGACTGTGGCCGGCTGGGTGTGGCGGACCGCTATCAGGACATAGCGTTGGCTACCCGTGATA
TTGCTGAAGAGCTTGGCGGCGAATGGGCTGACCGCTTCCTCGTGCTTTACGGTATCGCCGCTCCCGATTC
GCAGCGCATCGCCTTCTATCGCCTTCTTGACGAGTTCTTCTGAGCGGGACTCTGGGGTTCGAAATGACCG
ACCAAGCGACGCCCAACCTGCCATCACGAGATTTCGATTCCACCGCCGCCTTCTATGAAAGGTTGGGCTT
CGGAATCGTTTTCCGGGACGCCGGCTGGATGATCCTCCAGCGCGGGGATCTCATGCTGGAGTTCTTCGCC
CACCCCAACTTGTTTATTGCAGCTTATAATGGTTACAAATAAAGCAATAGCATCACAAATTTCACAAATA
AAGCATTTTTTTCACTGCATTCTAGTTGTGGTTTGTCCAAACTCATCAATGTATCTTATCATGTCTGTAT
ACCGTCGACCTCTAGCTAGAGCTTGGCGTAATCATGGTCATAGCTGTTTCCTGTGTGAAATTGTTATCCG
CTCACAATTCCACACAACATACGAGCCGGAAGCATAAAGTGTAAAGCCTGGGGTGCCTAATGAGTGAGCT
AACTCACATTAATTGCGTTGCGCTCACTGCCCGCTTTCCAGTCGGGAAACCTGTCGTGCCAGCTGCATTA
ATGAATCGGCCAACGCGCGGGGAGAGGCGGTTTGCGTATTGGGCGCTCTTCCGCTTCCTCGCTCACTGAC
TCGCTGCGCTCGGTCGTTCGGCTGCGGCGAGCGGTATCAGCTCACTCAAAGGCGGTAATACGGTTATCCA
CAGAATCAGGGGATAACGCAGGAAAGAACATGTGAGCAAAAGGCCAGCAAAAGGCCAGGAACCGTAAAAA
GGCCGCGTTGCTGGCGTTTTTCCATAGGCTCCGCCCCCCTGACGAGCATCACAAAAATCGACGCTCAAGT
CAGAGGTGGCGAAACCCGACAGGACTATAAAGATACCAGGCGTTTCCCCCTGGAAGCTCCCTCGTGCGCT
CTCCTGTTCCGACCCTGCCGCTTACCGGATACCTGTCCGCCTTTCTCCCTTCGGGAAGCGTGGCGCTTTC
TCATAGCTCACGCTGTAGGTATCTCAGTTCGGTGTAGGTCGTTCGCTCCAAGCTGGGCTGTGTGCACGAA
CCCCCCGTTCAGCCCGACCGCTGCGCCTTATCCGGTAACTATCGTCTTGAGTCCAACCCGGTAAGACACG
ACTTATCGCCACTGGCAGCAGCCACTGGTAACAGGATTAGCAGAGCGAGGTATGTAGGCGGTGCTACAGA
GTTCTTGAAGTGGTGGCCTAACTACGGCTACACTAGAAGAACAGTATTTGGTATCTGCGCTCTGCTGAAG
CCAGTTACCTTCGGAAAAAGAGTTGGTAGCTCTTGATCCGGCAAACAAACCACCGCTGGTAGCGGTGGTT
TTTTTGTTTGCAAGCAGCAGATTACGCGCAGAAAAAAAGGATCTCAAGAAGATCCTTTGATCTTTTCTAC
GGGGTCTGACGCTCAGTGGAACGAAAACTCACGTTAAGGGATTTTGGTCATGAGATTATCAAAAAGGATC
TTCACCTAGATCCTTTTAAATTAAAAATGAAGTTTTAAATCAATCTAAAGTATATATGAGTAAACTTGGT
CTGACAGTTACCAATGCTTAATCAGTGAGGCACCTATCTCAGCGATCTGTCTATTTCGTTCATCCATAGT
TGCCTGACTCCCCGTCGTGTAGATAACTACGATACGGGAGGGCTTACCATCTGGCCCCAGTGCTGCAATG
ATACCGCGAGACCCACGCTCACCGGCTCCAGATTTATCAGCAATAAACCAGCCAGCCGGAAGGGCCGAGC
GCAGAAGTGGTCCTGCAACTTTATCCGCCTCCATCCAGTCTATTAATTGTTGCCGGGAAGCTAGAGTAAG
TAGTTCGCCAGTTAATAGTTTGCGCAACGTTGTTGCCATTGCTACAGGCATCGTGGTGTCACGCTCGTCG
TTTGGTATGGCTTCATTCAGCTCCGGTTCCCAACGATCAAGGCGAGTTACATGATCCCCCATGTTGTGCA
AAAAAGCGGTTAGCTCCTTCGGTCCTCCGATCGTTGTCAGAAGTAAGTTGGCCGCAGTGTTATCACTCAT
GGTTATGGCAGCACTGCATAATTCTCTTACTGTCATGCCATCCGTAAGATGCTTTTCTGTGACTGGTGAG
TACTCAACCAAGTCATTCTGAGAATAGTGTATGCGGCGACCGAGTTGCTCTTGCCCGGCGTCAATACGGG
ATAATACCGCGCCACATAGCAGAACTTTAAAAGTGCTCATCATTGGAAAACGTTCTTCGGGGCGAAAACT
CTCAAGGATCTTACCGCTGTTGAGATCCAGTTCGATGTAACCCACTCGTGCACCCAACTGATCTTCAGCA
TCTTTTACTTTCACCAGCGTTTCTGGGTGAGCAAAAACAGGAAGGCAAAATGCCGCAAAAAAGGGAATAA
GGGCGACACGGAAATGTTGAATACTCATACTCTTCCTTTTTCAATATTATTGAAGCATTTATCAGGGTTA
TTGTCTCATGAGCGGATACATATTTGAATGTATTTAGAAAAATAAACAAATAGGGGTTCCGCGCACATTT
CCCCGAAAAGTGCCACCTGACGTCGACGGATCGGGAGATCTCCCGATCCCCTATGGTGCACTCTCAGTAC
AATCTGCTCTGATGCCGCATAGTTAAGCCAGTATCTGCTCCCTGCTTGTGTGTTGGAGGTCGCTGAGTAG
TGCGCGAGCAAAATTTAAGCTACAACAAGGCAAGGCTTGACCGACAATTGCATGAAGAATCTGCTTAGGG
TTAGGCGTTTTGCGCTGCTTCGCGATGTACGGGCCAGATATACGCGTT
Features (pLannotate 1.2.2; 22 found; start..end, strand, type, name):
      1..380     +  enhancer       CMV enhancer: human cytomegalovirus immediate early enhancer
    381..584     +  promoter       CMV promoter: human cytomegalovirus (CMV) immediate early promoter
    580..613     +  LTR            5' LTR (truncated) (fragment): truncated 5' long terminal repeat (LTR) from HIV-1
    629..647     +  promoter       T7 promoter: promoter for bacteriophage T7 RNA polymerase
    667..1383    +  CDS            EGFP: EGFP is a basic (constitutively fluorescent) green fluorescent protein published in 1996, derived from Aequorea victoria. It is reported to be a rapidly-maturing weak dimer with moderate acid sensitivity.
   1390..1965    +  CDS            Cdc42 (T17N): dominant negative mutant of human Rho family small GTPase Cdc42
   1993..2011    -  promoter       SP6 promoter: promoter for bacteriophage SP6 RNA polymerase
   2037..2261    +  polyA_signal   bGH poly(A) signal: bovine growth hormone polyadenylation signal
   2265..2286    +  promoter       SV40 promoter (fragment): SV40 enhancer and early promoter
   2307..2735    +  rep_origin     f1 ori (sequence partly withheld): f1 bacteriophage origin of replication; arrow indicates direction of (+) strand synthesis
   2749..3078    +  promoter       SV40 promoter: SV40 enhancer and early promoter
   3145..3936    +  CDS            neo: KKA2_KLEPN - Also known as kan, nptII. Experimental evidence at protein level: Swiss-Prot protein existence level 1. Resistance to kanamycin, neomycin, paromomycin, ribostamycin, butirosin and gentamicin B. From Klebsiella pneumoniae.
   3960..4118    +  CDS            ble (fragment): BLE_KLEPN - Experimental evidence at protein level: Swiss-Prot protein existence level 1. Binding protein with a strong affinity to the bleomycin family of antibiotics. Binds to CL990; an antimitotic-antibiotic compound. From Klebsiella pneumoniae.
   4113..4234    +  polyA_signal   SV40 poly(A) signal: SV40 polyadenylation signal
   4307..4323    -  protein_bind   lac operator: The lac repressor binds to the lac operator to inhibit transcription in E. coli. This inhibition can be relieved by adding lactose or isopropyl-β-D-thiogalactopyranoside (IPTG). lac repressor encoded by lacI
   4331..4361    -  promoter       lac promoter: promoter for the E. coli lac operon
   4376..4397    -  protein_bind   CAP binding site: CAP binding activates transcription in the presence of cAMP. E. coli catabolite activator protein
   4410..4502    -  CDS            lacI (fragment): lac repressor; lacI; The lac repressor binds to the lac operator to inhibit transcription in E. coli. This inhibition can be relieved by adding lactose or isopropyl-β-D-thiogalactopyranoside (IPTG).
   4685..5273    -  rep_origin     ori: high-copy-number ColE1/pMB1/pBR322/pUC origin of replication
   5444..6304    -  CDS            AmpR: β-lactamase; bla; confers resistance to ampicillin, carbenicillin, and related antibiotics
   6305..6409    -  promoter       AmpR promoter: bla
   6468..6520    -  misc_feature   bom (fragment): basis of mobility region from pBR322
