[The description below was written by a language model from this plasmid's Addgene catalogue record and pLannotate feature annotations shown in this document.]
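Description:
pcDNA3-EGFP-Cdc42(T17N) is a mammalian expression plasmid built on the Invitrogen pcDNA3 backbone, with a sequenced length of about 6.7 kb. It is propagated in E. coli from a high-copy ColE1/pUC-type origin under ampicillin selection (AmpR with its bla promoter). An f1 origin is also present. For selection in mammalian cells, the backbone carries a neomycin phosphotransferase gene driven by the SV40 enhancer/early promoter and terminated by an SV40 polyadenylation signal, which allows G418 selection of stable transfectants. The short annotated fragments (HIV-1 LTR, ble, lacI, bom and a small SV40 promoter piece) appear to be backbone remnants or partial sequence matches rather than functional elements.

The payload is a roughly 1.3 kb insert cloned between HindIII and XhoI. It encodes EGFP fused to the N terminus of human Cdc42 carrying the T17N substitution. Expression is driven by the CMV immediate-early enhancer and promoter, and the transcript ends at the bovine growth hormone polyadenylation signal. T7 and SP6 promoters flank the insert, as is standard for pcDNA3, and can serve for in vitro transcription or as sequencing sites. Cdc42 is a Rho-family small GTPase, and the record annotates the T17N form as a dominant negative mutant. The EGFP tag allows expressing cells to be identified and the mutant protein's localisation to be followed by fluorescence microscopy. The plasmid comes from work on visualising endogenous Cdc42 activation in living cells. The record does not state its specific role there, but it would typically be used to perturb Cdc42 signalling or as a control in such experiments.
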