Addgene plasmid #12601: pcDNA3-EGFP-Cdc42(T17N)
Depositing lab: Klaus Hahn. Publication: Activation of endogenous Cdc42 visualized in living cells. Nalbant P, Hodgson L, Kraynov V, Toutchkine A, Hahn KM. Science. 2004 Sep 10. 305(5690):1615-9. 10.1126/science.1100367 PubMed 15361624.
Backbone
  Vector backbone: pcDNA3
  Backbone manufacturer: Invitrogen
  Backbone size w/o insert (bp): 5500
  Vector type: Mammalian Expression
Growth in bacteria
  Bacterial resistance: Ampicillin, 100 μg/mL
  Growth temperature: 37°C
  Growth strain: DH5alpha
  Copy number: High Copy
Gene/Insert
  Gene/Insert name: EGFP-Cdc42 (T17N) (alt name: Cdc42 Dominant Negative)
  Species: H. sapiens (human)
  Insert size (bp): 1300
  Mutation: T17N
  Entrez Gene: CDC42 (a.k.a. CDC42Hs, G25K, TKS)
  Tag / fusion protein: EGFP (N terminal on insert)
  Cloning method: Restriction Enzyme; 5′ cloning site HindIII (not destroyed); 3′ cloning site XhoI (not destroyed)
  Sequencing primers: 5′ EGFP-C; 3′ BGH-rev
Terms and licenses: Academic/Nonprofit Terms; Industry Terms: Not Available to Industry
Depositor comments: Protocols for production and use of Hahn lab biosensors and photactivatable proteins can be found on their web page, at the URL below. If you have suggestions for the protocols or have any questions, please feel free to contact the Hahn lab. Good luck with your experiments! Hahn lab biosensor protocol: http://www.hahnlab.com/tools/index.html
How to cite: pcDNA3-EGFP-Cdc42(T17N) was a gift from Klaus Hahn (Addgene plasmid # 12601 ; http://n2t.net/addgene:12601 ; RRID:Addgene_12601)
