>Addgene plasmid #12601 | pcDNA3-EGFP-Cdc42(T17N) | addgene partial sequence | sequence record 19028 | 12601 with EGFP-C
GGAATTCATGCAGACAATTAAGTGTGTTGTTGTGGGCGATGGTGCTGTTGGTAAAAATTGTCTCCTGATA
TCCTACACAACAAACAAATTTCCATCGGAATATGTACCGACTGTTTTTGACAACTATGCAGTCACAGTTA
TGATTGGTGGAGAGCCATATACTCTTGGACTTTTTGATACTGCAGGGCAAGAGGATTATGACAGATTACG
ACCGCTGAGTTATCCACAAACAGATGTATTTCTAGTCTGTTTTTCAGTGGTCTCTCCATCTTCATTTGAA
AACGTGAAAGAAAAGTGGGTGCCTGAGATAACTCACCACTGTCCAAAGACTCCTTTCTTGCTTGTTGGGA
CTCAAATTGATCTCAGAGATGACCCCTCTACTATTGAGAAACTTGCCAAGAACAAACAGAAGCCTATCAC
TCCAGAGACTGCTGAAAAGCTGGCCCGTGACCTGAAGGCTGTCAAGTATGTGGAGTGTTCTGCACTTACA
CAGAAAGGCCTAAAGAATGTATTTGACGAAGCAATATTGGCTGCCCTGGAGCCTCCAGAACCGAAGAAGA
GCCGCAGGTGTGTGCTGCTATGACTCGAGCATGCATCTAGAGGGCCCTATTCTATAGTGTCACCTAAATG
CTAGAGCTCGCTGATCAGCCTCGACTGTGCCTTCTAGTTGCCAGCCATCTGTTGTTTGCCCCTCCCCCGT
GCCTTCCTTGACCCTGGAAGGTGCCACTCCCACTGTCCTTTCCTAATAAAATGAGGAAATTGCATCGCAT
TGTCTGAGTAGGTGTCATTCTATTCTGGGGGGGTGGGGTGGGGCAGGACAGCAAGGGGGAGGATTGGGAA
GACAATAGCAGGCATGCTGGGGATGCGGTGGGCTCTATGGCTTCTGAGGCGGAAAGAACCAGCTGGGGCT
CTAGGGGGTATCCCC
[58 nt withheld, positions 926-983]
GT
